>Addgene plasmid #125997 | 212_pAAV-ProD21-CatCh-GFP-WPRE | depositor full sequence | sequence record 241157 | 212_pAAV-ProD21-CatCh-GFP-WPRE sequence 6226 bps
CCTGCAGGCAGCTGCGCGCTCGCTCGCTCACTGAGGCCGCCCGGGCAAAGCCCGGGCGTCGGGCGACCTT
TGGTCGCCCGGCCTCAGTGAGCGAGCGAGCGCGCAGAGAGGGAGTGGCCAACTCCATCACTAGGGGTTCC
TGCGGCCGCACGCGTATCCTGGGGTTTAAACAGGACTAGGTCCACTGGGAGAAGAGGAAGTCAAACAGGA
CTAGTCATCGATAGGCTAGCCAGCTTAATTAATCAGATTTGTGAGTGTGCAGGCCTGGTGCAGGGCGGGT
TCCGGATAATTGCACGTCTCAGGTGCGCTGGGAGGCAGGGGGCCAGAGGTCGATGGGGAAAGCAGCCAGG
AGGGTAGTTATCTCCTAATTATTGCTTGCACTGGAATGTTTTATTCCATTTAGAAAATGGTCTGATTGTT
TTGACTTTTTTTTTTTTTTTCATGCTGTAGGAAAACAGCCAGGTGGGGTAGATCCAAGCTGTGTGGGTGG
TGTTCTGTAATTGCTGGGCTGGACTTTCTTTTGCCAATTAGATGGCTTCCTGAGACCTGCCCTTTTCATC
CTCACATGGTCCTGCTGGAGTTAGTAGAGGGTATATAATGGAAGCTCGACTTCCAGCTATCACATCCACT
GTGTTGTTGTGAACTGGAATCCACTATAGGCCAGGATCCGCCACCATGGATTATGGAGGCGCCCTGAGTG
CCGTTGGGCGCGAGCTGCTATTTGTAACGAACCCAGTAGTCGTCAATGGCTCTGTACTTGTGCCTGAGGA
CCAGTGTTACTGCGCGGGCTGGATTGAGTCGCGTGGCACAAACGGTGCCCAAACGGCGTCGAACGTGCTG
CAATGGCTTGCTGCTGGCTTCTCCATCCTACTGCTTATGTTTTACGCCTACCAAACATGGAAGTCAACCT
GCGGCTGGGAGGAGATCTATGTGTGCGCTATCGAGATGGTCAAGGTGATTCTCGAGTTCTTCTTCGAGTT
TAAGAACCCGTCCATGCTGTATCTAGCCACAGGCCACCGCGTCCAGTGGTTGCGTTACGCCGAGTGGCTT
CTCACCTGCCCGGTCATTTGCATTCACCTGTCAAACCTGACGGGCTTGTCCAACGACTACAGCAGGCGCA
CCATGGGTCTGCTTGTGTCTGATATTGGCACAATTGTGTGGGGCGCCACTTCCGCCATGGCCACCGGATA
CGTCAAGGTCATCTTCTTCTGCCTGGGTCTGTGTTATGGTGCTAACACGTTCTTTCACGCTGCCAAGGCC
TACATCGAGGGTTACCACACCGTGCCGAAGGGCCGGTGTCGCCAGGTGGTGACTGGCATGGCTTGGCTCT
TCTTCGTATCATGGGGTATGTTCCCCATCCTGTTCATCCTCGGCCCCGAGGGCTTCGGCGTCCTGAGCGT
GTACGGCTCCACCGTCGGCCACACCATCATTGACCTGATGTCGAAGAACTGCTGGGGTCTGCTCGGCCAC
TACCTGCGCGTGCTGATCCACGAGCATATCCTCATCCACGGCGACATTCGCAAGACCACCAAATTGAACA
TTGGTGGCACTGAGATTGAGGTCGAGACGCTGGTGGAGGACGAGGCCGAGGCTGGCGCGGTACCCATGGT
GAGCAAGGGCGAGGAGCTGTTCACCGGGGTGGTGCCCATCCTGGTCGAGCTGGACGGCGACGTAAACGGC
CACAAGTTCAGCGTGTCCGGCGAGGGCGAGGGCGATGCCACCTACGGCAAGCTGACCCTGAAGTTCATCT
GCACCACCGGCAAGCTGCCCGTGCCCTGGCCCACCCTCGTGACCACCCTGACCTACGGCGTGCAGTGCTT
CAGCCGCTACCCCGACCACATGAAGCAGCACGACTTCTTCAAGTCCGCCATGCCCGAAGGCTACGTCCAG
GAGCGCACCATCTTCTTCAAGGACGACGGCAACTACAAGACCCGCGCCGAGGTGAAGTTCGAGGGCGACA
CCCTGGTGAACCGCATCGAGCTGAAGGGCATCGACTTCAAGGAGGACGGCAACATCCTGGGGCACAAGCT
GGAGTACAACTACAACAGCCACAACGTCTATATCATGGCCGACAAGCAGAAGAACGGCATCAAGGTGAAC
TTCAAGATCCGCCACAACATCGAGGACGGCAGCGTGCAGCTCGCCGACCACTACCAGCAGAACACCCCCA
TCGGCGACGGCCCCGTGCTGCTGCCCGACAACCACTACCTGAGCACCCAGTCCGCCCTGAGCAAAGACCC
CAACGAGAAGCGCGATCACATGGTCCTGCTGGAGTTCGTGACCGCCGCCGGGATCACTCTCGGCATGGAC
GAGCTGTACAAGTGATAAGAATTCGATATCAAGCTTATCGATAATCAACCTCTGGATTACAAAATTTGTG
AAAGATTGACTGGTATTCTTAACTATGTTGCTCCTTTTACGCTATGTGGATACGCTGCTTTAATGCCTTT
GTATCATGCTATTGCTTCCCGTATGGCTTTCATTTTCTCCTCCTTGTATAAATCCTGGTTGCTGTCTCTT
TATGAGGAGTTGTGGCCCGTTGTCAGGCAACGTGGCGTGGTGTGCACTGTGTTTGCTGACGCAACCCCCA
CTGGTTGGGGCATTGCCACCACCTGTCAGCTCCTTTCCGGGACTTTCGCTTTCCCCCTCCCTATTGCCAC
GGCGGAACTCATCGCCGCCTGCCTTGCCCGCTGCTGGACAGGGGCTCGGCTGTTGGGCACTGACAATTCC
GTGGTGTTGTCGGGGAAATCATCGTCCTTTCCTTGGCTGCTCGCCTATGTTGCCACCTGGATTCTGCGCG
GGACGTCCTTCTGCTACGTCCCTTCGGCCCTCAATCCAGCGGACCTTCCTTCCCGCGGCCTGCTGCCGGC
TCTGCGGCCTCTTCCGCGTCTTCGCCTTCGCCCTCAGACGAGTCGGATCTCCCTTTGGGCCGCCTCCCCG
CATCGATACCGAGCGCTGCTCGAGAGATCTACGGGTGGCATCCCTGTGACCCCTCCCCAGTGCCTCTCCT
GGCCCTGGAAGTTGCCACTCCAGTGCCCACCAGCCTTGTCCTAATAAAATTAAGTTGCATCATTTTGTCT
GACTAGGTGTCCTTCTATAATATTATGGGGTGGAGGGGGGTGGTATGGAGCAAGGGGCAAGTTGGGAAGA
CAACCTGTAGGGCCTGCGGGGTCTATTGGGAACCAAGCTGGAGTGCAGTGGCACAATCTTGGCTCACTGC
AATCTCCGCCTCCTGGGTTCAAGCGATTCTCCTGCCTCAGCCTCCCGAGTTGTTGGGATTCCAGGCATGC
ATGACCAGGCTCAGCTAATTTTTGTTTTTTTGGTAGAGACGGGGTTTCACCATATTGGCCAGGCTGGTCT
CCAACTCCTAATCTCAGGTGATCTACCCACCTTGGCCTCCCAAATTGCTGGGATTACAGGCGTGAACCAC
TGCTCCCTTCCCTGTCCTTCTGATTTTGTAGGTAACCACGTGCGGACCGAGCGGCCGCAGGAACCCCTAG
TGATGGAGTTGGCCACTCCCTCTCTGCGCGCTCGCTCGCTCACTGAGGCCGGGCGACCAAAGGTCGCCCG
ACGCCCGGGCTTTGCCCGGGCGGCCTCAGTGAGCGAGCGAGCGCGCAGCTGCCTGCAGGGGCGCCTGATG
CGGTATTTTCTCCTTACGCATCTGTGCGGTATTTCACACCGCATA
[142 nt withheld, positions 3686-3827]
C
[141 nt withheld, positions 3829-3969]
CCTTTGACGTTGGAGTCCACGTTCTTT
[37 nt withheld, positions 3997-4033]
ACCCTATCTCGGGCTATTCTTTTGATTTATAAGGGATTTTGCCGATTTCGGCCTATTGGTTAAAAAATGA
GCTGATTTAACAAAAATTTAACGCGAATTTTAACAAAATATTAACGTTTACAATTTTATGGTGCACTCTC
AGTACAATCTGCTCTGATGCCGCATAGTTAAGCCAGCCCCGACACCCGCCAACACCCGCTGACGCGCCCT
GACGGGCTTGTCTGCTCCCGGCATCCGCTTACAGACAAGCTGTGACCGTCTCCGGGAGCTGCATGTGTCA
GAGGTTTTCACCGTCATCACCGAAACGCGCGAGACGAAAGGGCCTCGTGATACGCCTATTTTTATAGGTT
AATGTCATGATAATAATGGTTTCTTAGACGTCAGGTGGCACTTTTCGGGGAAATGTGCGCGGAACCCCTA
TTTGTTTATTTTTCTAAATACATTCAAATATGTATCCGCTCATGAGACAATAACCCTGATAAATGCTTCA
ATAATATTGAAAAAGGAAGAGTATGAGTATTCAACATTTCCGTGTCGCCCTTATTCCCTTTTTTGCGGCA
TTTTGCCTTCCTGTTTTTGCTCACCCAGAAACGCTGGTGAAAGTAAAAGATGCTGAAGATCAGTTGGGTG
CACGAGTGGGTTACATCGAACTGGATCTCAACAGCGGTAAGATCCTTGAGAGTTTTCGCCCCGAAGAACG
TTTTCCAATGATGAGCACTTTTAAAGTTCTGCTATGTGGCGCGGTATTATCCCGTATTGACGCCGGGCAA
GAGCAACTCGGTCGCCGCATACACTATTCTCAGAATGACTTGGTTGAGTACTCACCAGTCACAGAAAAGC
ATCTTACGGATGGCATGACAGTAAGAGAATTATGCAGTGCTGCCATAACCATGAGTGATAACACTGCGGC
CAACTTACTTCTGACAACGATCGGAGGACCGAAGGAGCTAACCGCTTTTTTGCACAACATGGGGGATCAT
GTAACTCGCCTTGATCGTTGGGAACCGGAGCTGAATGAAGCCATACCAAACGACGAGCGTGACACCACGA
TGCCTGTAGCAATGGCAACAACGTTGCGCAAACTATTAACTGGCGAACTACTTACTCTAGCTTCCCGGCA
ACAATTAATAGACTGGATGGAGGCGGATAAAGTTGCAGGACCACTTCTGCGCTCGGCCCTTCCGGCTGGC
TGGTTTATTGCTGATAAATCTGGAGCCGGTGAGCGTGGGTCTCGCGGTATCATTGCAGCACTGGGGCCAG
ATGGTAAGCCCTCCCGTATCGTAGTTATCTACACGACGGGGAGTCAGGCAACTATGGATGAACGAAATAG
ACAGATCGCTGAGATAGGTGCCTCACTGATTAAGCATTGGTAACTGTCAGACCAAGTTTACTCATATATA
CTTTAGATTGATTTAAAACTTCATTTTTAATTTAAAAGGATCTAGGTGAAGATCCTTTTTGATAATCTCA
TGACCAAAATCCCTTAACGTGAGTTTTCGTTCCACTGAGCGTCAGACCCCGTAGAAAAGATCAAAGGATC
TTCTTGAGATCCTTTTTTTCTGCGCGTAATCTGCTGCTTGCAAACAAAAAAACCACCGCTACCAGCGGTG
GTTTGTTTGCCGGATCAAGAGCTACCAACTCTTTTTCCGAAGGTAACTGGCTTCAGCAGAGCGCAGATAC
CAAATACTGTCCTTCTAGTGTAGCCGTAGTTAGGCCACCACTTCAAGAACTCTGTAGCACCGCCTACATA
CCTCGCTCTGCTAATCCTGTTACCAGTGGCTGCTGCCAGTGGCGATAAGTCGTGTCTTACCGGGTTGGAC
TCAAGACGATAGTTACCGGATAAGGCGCAGCGGTCGGGCTGAACGGGGGGTTCGTGCACACAGCCCAGCT
TGGAGCGAACGACCTACACCGAACTGAGATACCTACAGCGTGAGCTATGAGAAAGCGCCACGCTTCCCGA
AGGGAGAAAGGCGGACAGGTATCCGGTAAGCGGCAGGGTCGGAACAGGAGAGCGCACGAGGGAGCTTCCA
GGGGGAAACGCCTGGTATCTTTATAGTCCTGTCGGGTTTCGCCACCTCTGACTTGAGCGTCGATTTTTGT
GATGCTCGTCAGGGGGGCGGAGCCTATGGAAAAACGCCAGCAACGCGGCCTTTTTACGGTTCCTGGCCTT
TTGCTGGCCTTTTGCTCACATGT
Features (pLannotate 1.2.2; 16 found; start..end, strand, type, name):
      1..141     -  repeat_region  AAV2 ITR: inverted terminal repeat of adeno-associated virus serotype 2 inverted
    562..582     +  CDS            VC155 (fragment): C-terminal fragment of mVenus for use in bimolecular fluorescence complementation (BiFC) (Kodama and Hu, 2010)
    585..616     +  promoter       minP: minimal TATA-box promoter with low basal activity
    676..1601    +  CDS            ChR2 (fragment): N-terminal fragment of channelrhodopsin-2 from the alga Chlamydomonas reinhardtii (Nagel et al., 2003) blue light-activated cation channel
   1606..2322    +  CDS            EGFP: EGFP is a basic (constitutively fluorescent) green fluorescent protein published in 1996, derived from Aequorea victoria. It is reported to be a rapidly-maturing weak dimer with moderate acid sensitivity.
   2329..2353    +  misc_feature   MCS (fragment): pBluescript multiple cloning site
   2353..2941    +  misc_feature   WPRE: woodchuck hepatitis virus posttranscriptional regulatory element
   2973..3449    +  polyA_signal   hGH poly(A) signal: human growth hormone polyadenylation signal
   3489..3629    +  repeat_region  AAV2 ITR: inverted terminal repeat of adeno-associated virus serotype 2 inverted
   3634..3685    -  misc_feature   bom (fragment): basis of mobility region from pBR322
   3704..4084    +  rep_origin     M13 ori (sequence partly withheld): M13 bacteriophage origin of replication; arrow indicates direction of (+) strand synthesis
   4160..4209    -  misc_feature   bom (fragment): basis of mobility region from pBR322
   4311..4346    -  CDS            rop (fragment): Rop protein, which maintains plasmids at low copy number; rop
   4441..4545    +  promoter       AmpR promoter: bla
   4546..5406    +  CDS            AmpR: β-lactamase; bla; confers resistance to ampicillin, carbenicillin, and related antibiotics
   5577..6165    +  rep_origin     ori: high-copy-number ColE1/pMB1/pBR322/pUC origin of replication
