>Addgene plasmid #125997 | 212_pAAV-ProD21-CatCh-GFP-WPRE | addgene full sequence | sequence record 256792 | Addgene NGS Result
CCTGCAGGCAGCTGCGCGCTCGCTCGCTCACTGAGGCCGCCCGGGCGTCGGGCGACCTTTGGTCGCCCGG
CCTCAGTGAGCGAGCGAGCGCGCAGAGAGGGAGTGGCCAACTCCATCACTAGGGGTTCCTGCGGCCGCAC
GCGTATCCTGGGGTTTAAACAGGACTAGGTCCACTGGGAGAAGAGGAAGTCAAACAGGACTAGTCATCGA
TAGGCTAGCCAGCTTAATTAATCAGATTTGTGAGTGTGCAGGCCTGGTGCAGGGCGGGTTCCGGATAATT
GCACGTCTCAGGTGCGCTGGGAGGCAGGGGGCCAGAGGTCGATGGGGAAAGCAGCCAGGAGGGTAGTTAT
CTCCTAATTATTGCTTGCACTGGAATGTTTTATTCCATTTAGAAAATGGTCTGATTGTTTTGACTTTTTT
TTTTTTTTTCATGCTGTAGGAAAACAGCCAGGTGGGGTAGATCCAAGCTGTGTGGGTGGTGTTCTGTAAT
TGCTGGGCTGGACTTTCTTTTGCCAATTAGATGGCTTCCTGAGACCTGCCCTTTTCATCCTCACATGGTC
CTGCTGGAGTTAGTAGAGGGTATATAATGGAAGCTCGACTTCCAGCTATCACATCCACTGTGTTGTTGTG
AACTGGAATCCACTATAGGCCAGGATCCGCCACCATGGATTATGGAGGCGCCCTGAGTGCCGTTGGGCGC
GAGCTGCTATTTGTAACGAACCCAGTAGTCGTCAATGGCTCTGTACTTGTGCCTGAGGACCAGTGTTACT
GCGCGGGCTGGATTGAGTCGCGTGGCACAAACGGTGCCCAAACGGCGTCGAACGTGCTGCAATGGCTTGC
TGCTGGCTTCTCCATCCTACTGCTTATGTTTTACGCCTACCAAACATGGAAGTCAACCTGCGGCTGGGAG
GAGATCTATGTGTGCGCTATCGAGATGGTCAAGGTGATTCTCGAGTTCTTCTTCGAGTTTAAGAACCCGT
CCATGCTGTATCTAGCCACAGGCCACCGCGTCCAGTGGTTGCGTTACGCCGAGTGGCTTCTCACCTGCCC
GGTCATTTGCATTCACCTGTCAAACCTGACGGGCTTGTCCAACGACTACAGCAGGCGCACCATGGGTCTG
CTTGTGTCTGATATTGGCACAATTGTGTGGGGCGCCACTTCCGCCATGGCCACCGGATACGTCAAGGTCA
TCTTCTTCTGCCTGGGTCTGTGTTATGGTGCTAACACGTTCTTTCACGCTGCCAAGGCCTACATCGAGGG
TTACCACACCGTGCCGAAGGGCCGGTGTCGCCAGGTGGTGACTGGCATGGCTTGGCTCTTCTTCGTATCA
TGGGGTATGTTCCCCATCCTGTTCATCCTCGGCCCCGAGGGCTTCGGCGTCCTGAGCGTGTACGGCTCCA
CCGTCGGCCACACCATCATTGACCTGATGTCGAAGAACTGCTGGGGTCTGCTCGGCCACTACCTGCGCGT
GCTGATCCACGAGCATATCCTCATCCACGGCGACATTCGCAAGACCACCAAATTGAACATTGGTGGCACT
GAGATTGAGGTCGAGACGCTGGTGGAGGACGAGGCCGAGGCTGGCGCGGTACCCATGGTGAGCAAGGGCG
AGGAGCTGTTCACCGGGGTGGTGCCCATCCTGGTCGAGCTGGACGGCGACGTAAACGGCCACAAGTTCAG
CGTGTCCGGCGAGGGCGAGGGCGATGCCACCTACGGCAAGCTGACCCTGAAGTTCATCTGCACCACCGGC
AAGCTGCCCGTGCCCTGGCCCACCCTCGTGACCACCCTGACCTACGGCGTGCAGTGCTTCAGCCGCTACC
CCGACCACATGAAGCAGCACGACTTCTTCAAGTCCGCCATGCCCGAAGGCTACGTCCAGGAGCGCACCAT
CTTCTTCAAGGACGACGGCAACTACAAGACCCGCGCCGAGGTGAAGTTCGAGGGCGACACCCTGGTGAAC
CGCATCGAGCTGAAGGGCATCGACTTCAAGGAGGACGGCAACATCCTGGGGCACAAGCTGGAGTACAACT
ACAACAGCCACAACGTCTATATCATGGCCGACAAGCAGAAGAACGGCATCAAGGTGAACTTCAAGATCCG
CCACAACATCGAGGACGGCAGCGTGCAGCTCGCCGACCACTACCAGCAGAACACCCCCATCGGCGACGGC
CCCGTGCTGCTGCCCGACAACCACTACCTGAGCACCCAGTCCGCCCTGAGCAAAGACCCCAACGAGAAGC
GCGATCACATGGTCCTGCTGGAGTTCGTGACCGCCGCCGGGATCACTCTCGGCATGGACGAGCTGTACAA
GTGATAAGAATTCGATATCAAGCTTATCGATAATCAACCTCTGGATTACAAAATTTGTGAAAGATTGACT
GGTATTCTTAACTATGTTGCTCCTTTTACGCTATGTGGATACGCTGCTTTAATGCCTTTGTATCATGCTA
TTGCTTCCCGTATGGCTTTCATTTTCTCCTCCTTGTATAAATCCTGGTTGCTGTCTCTTTATGAGGAGTT
GTGGCCCGTTGTCAGGCAACGTGGCGTGGTGTGCACTGTGTTTGCTGACGCAACCCCCACTGGTTGGGGC
ATTGCCACCACCTGTCAGCTCCTTTCCGGGACTTTCGCTTTCCCCCTCCCTATTGCCACGGCGGAACTCA
TCGCCGCCTGCCTTGCCCGCTGCTGGACAGGGGCTCGGCTGTTGGGCACTGACAATTCCGTGGTGTTGTC
GGGGAAATCATCGTCCTTTCCTTGGCTGCTCGCCTATGTTGCCACCTGGATTCTGCGCGGGACGTCCTTC
TGCTACGTCCCTTCGGCCCTCAATCCAGCGGACCTTCCTTCCCGCGGCCTGCTGCCGGCTCTGCGGCCTC
TTCCGCGTCTTCGCCTTCGCCCTCAGACGAGTCGGATCTCCCTTTGGGCCGCCTCCCCGCATCGATACCG
AGCGCTGCTCGAGAGATCTACGGGTGGCATCCCTGTGACCCCTCCCCAGTGCCTCTCCTGGCCCTGGAAG
TTGCCACTCCAGTGCCCACCAGCCTTGTCCTAATAAAATTAAGTTGCATCATTTTGTCTGACTAGGTGTC
CTTCTATAATATTATGGGGTGGAGGGGGGTGGTATGGAGCAAGGGGCAAGTTGGGAAGACAACCTGTAGG
GCCTGCGGGGTCTATTGGGAACCAAGCTGGAGTGCAGTGGCACAATCTTGGCTCACTGCAATCTCCGCCT
CCTGGGTTCAAGCGATTCTCCTGCCTCAGCCTCCCGAGTTGTTGGGATTCCAGGCATGCATGACCAGGCT
CAGCTAATTTTTGTTTTTTTGGTAGAGACGGGGTTTCACCATATTGGCCAGGCTGGTCTCCAACTCCTAA
TCTCAGGTGATCTACCCACCTTGGCCTCCCAAATTGCTGGGATTACAGGCGTGAACCACTGCTCCCTTCC
CTGTCCTTCTGATTTTGTAGGTAACCACGTGCGGACCGAGCGGCCGCAGGAACCCCTAGTGATGGAGTTG
GCCACTCCCTCTCTGCGCGCTCGCTCGCTCACTGAGGCCGGGCGACCAAAGGTCGCCCGACGCCCGGGCT
TTGCCCGGGCGGCCTCAGTGAGCGAGCGAGCGCGCAGCTGCCTGCAGGGGCGCCTGATGCGGTATTTTCT
CCTTACGCATCTGTGCGGTATTTCACACCGCATA
[95 nt withheld, positions 3675-3769]
T
[46 nt withheld, positions 3771-3816]
C
[141 nt withheld, positions 3818-3958]
CCTTTGACGTTGGAGTCCACGTTCTTT
[37 nt withheld, positions 3986-4022]
ACTCTATCTCGGGCTATTCTTTTGATTTATAAGGGATTTTGCCGATTTCGGTCTATTGGTTAAAAAATGA
GCTGATTTAACAAAAATTTAACGCGAATTTTAACAAAATATTAACGTTTACAATTTTATGGTGCACTCTC
AGTACAATCTGCTCTGATGCCGCATAGTTAAGCCAGCCCCGACACCCGCCAACACCCGCTGACGCGCCCT
GACGGGCTTGTCTGCTCCCGGCATCCGCTTACAGACAAGCTGTGACCGTCTCCGGGAGCTGCATGTGTCA
GAGGTTTTCACCGTCATCACCGAAACGCGCGAGACGAAAGGGCCTCGTGATACGCCTATTTTTATAGGTT
AATGTCATGATAATAATGGTTTCTTAGACGTCAGGTGGCACTTTTCGGGGAAATGTGCGCGGAACCCCTA
TTTGTTTATTTTTCTAAATACATTCAAATATGTATCCGCTCATGAGACAATAACCCTGATAAATGCTTCA
ATAATATTGAAAAAGGAAGAGTATGAGTATTCAACATTTCCGTGTCGCCCTTATTCCCTTTTTTGCGGCA
TTTTGCCTTCCTGTTTTTGCTCACCCAGAAACGCTGGTGAAAGTAAAAGATGCTGAAGATCAGTTGGGTG
CACGAGTGGGTTACATCGAACTGGATCTCAACAGCGGTAAGATCCTTGAGAGTTTTCGCCCCGAAGAACG
TTTTCCAATGATGAGCACTTTTAAAGTTCTGCTATGTGGCGCGGTATTATCCCGTATTGACGCCGGGCAA
GAGCAACTCGGTCGCCGCATACACTATTCTCAGAATGACTTGGTTGAGTACTCACCAGTCACAGAAAAGC
ATCTTACGGATGGCATGACAGTAAGAGAATTATGCAGTGCTGCCATAACCATGAGTGATAACACTGCGGC
CAACTTACTTCTGACAACGATCGGAGGACCGAAGGAGCTAACCGCTTTTTTGCACAACATGGGGGATCAT
GTAACTCGCCTTGATCGTTGGGAACCGGAGCTGAATGAAGCCATACCAAACGACGAGCGTGACACCACGA
TGCCTGTAGCAATGGCAACAACGTTGCGCAAACTATTAACTGGCGAACTACTTACTCTAGCTTCCCGGCA
ACAATTAATAGACTGGATGGAGGCGGATAAAGTTGCAGGACCACTTCTGCGCTCGGCCCTTCCGGCTGGC
TGGTTTATTGCTGATAAATCTGGAGCCGGTGAGCGTGGGTCTCGCGGTATCATTGCAGCACTGGGGCCAG
ATGGTAAGCCCTCCCGTATCGTAGTTATCTACACGACGGGGAGTCAGGCAACTATGGATGAACGAAATAG
ACAGATCGCTGAGATAGGTGCCTCACTGATTAAGCATTGGTAACTGTCAGACCAAGTTTACTCATATATA
CTTTAGATTGATTTAAAACTTCATTTTTAATTTAAAAGGATCTAGGTGAAGATCCTTTTTGATAATCTCA
TGACCAAAATCCCTTAACGTGAGTTTTCGTTCCACTGAGCGTCAGACCCCGTAGAAAAGATCAAAGGATC
TTCTTGAGATCCTTTTTTTCTGCGCGTAATCTGCTGCTTGCAAACAAAAAAACCACCGCTACCAGCGGTG
GTTTGTTTGCCGGATCAAGAGCTACCAACTCTTTTTCCGAAGGTAACTGGCTTCAGCAGAGCGCAGATAC
CAAATACTGTTCTTCTAGTGTAGCCGTAGTTAGGCCACCACTTCAAGAACTCTGTAGCACCGCCTACATA
CCTCGCTCTGCTAATCCTGTTACCAGTGGCTGCTGCCAGTGGCGATAAGTCGTGTCTTACCGGGTTGGAC
TCAAGACGATAGTTACCGGATAAGGCGCAGCGGTCGGGCTGAACGGGGGGTTCGTGCACACAGCCCAGCT
TGGAGCGAACGACCTACACCGAACTGAGATACCTACAGCGTGAGCTATGAGAAAGCGCCACGCTTCCCGA
AGGGAGAAAGGCGGACAGGTATCCGGTAAGCGGCAGGGTCGGAACAGGAGAGCGCACGAGGGAGCTTCCA
GGGGGAAACGCCTGGTATCTTTATAGTCCTGTCGGGTTTCGCCACCTCTGACTTGAGCGTCGATTTTTGT
GATGCTCGTCAGGGGGGCGGAGCCTATGGAAAAACGCCAGCAACGCGGCCTTTTTACGGTTCCTGGCCTT
TTGCTGGCCTTTTGCTCACATGT
Features (pLannotate 1.2.2; 17 found; start..end, strand, type, name):
     12..39      +  repeat_region  AAV2 ITR (fragment): inverted terminal repeat of adeno-associated virus serotype 2 inverted
     68..95      +  repeat_region  AAV2 ITR (fragment): inverted terminal repeat of adeno-associated virus serotype 2 inverted
    551..571     +  CDS            VC155 (fragment): C-terminal fragment of mVenus for use in bimolecular fluorescence complementation (BiFC) (Kodama and Hu, 2010)
    574..605     +  promoter       minP: minimal TATA-box promoter with low basal activity
    665..1590    +  CDS            ChR2 (fragment): N-terminal fragment of channelrhodopsin-2 from the alga Chlamydomonas reinhardtii (Nagel et al., 2003) blue light-activated cation channel
   1595..2311    +  CDS            EGFP: EGFP is a basic (constitutively fluorescent) green fluorescent protein published in 1996, derived from Aequorea victoria. It is reported to be a rapidly-maturing weak dimer with moderate acid sensitivity.
   2318..2342    +  misc_feature   MCS (fragment): pBluescript multiple cloning site
   2342..2930    +  misc_feature   WPRE: woodchuck hepatitis virus posttranscriptional regulatory element
   2962..3438    +  polyA_signal   hGH poly(A) signal: human growth hormone polyadenylation signal
   3478..3618    +  repeat_region  AAV2 ITR: inverted terminal repeat of adeno-associated virus serotype 2 inverted
   3623..3674    -  misc_feature   bom (fragment): basis of mobility region from pBR322
   3693..4148    +  rep_origin     f1 ori (sequence partly withheld): f1 bacteriophage origin of replication; arrow indicates direction of (+) strand synthesis
   4149..4198    -  misc_feature   bom (fragment): basis of mobility region from pBR322
   4300..4335    -  CDS            rop (fragment): Rop protein, which maintains plasmids at low copy number; rop
   4430..4534    +  promoter       AmpR promoter: bla
   4535..5395    +  CDS            AmpR: β-lactamase; bla; confers resistance to ampicillin, carbenicillin, and related antibiotics
   5566..6154    +  rep_origin     ori: high-copy-number ColE1/pMB1/pBR322/pUC origin of replication
