[The description below was written by a language model from this plasmid's Addgene catalogue record and pLannotate feature annotations shown in this document.]
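Description:
212_pAAV-ProD21-CatCh-GFP-WPRE is an AAV transfer plasmid of about 6.2 kb built on a pAAV backbone, intended for packaging a recombinant AAV genome that drives cell-type-targeted expression of an optogenetic actuator. It is maintained in bacteria through a high-copy ColE1/pUC-type origin with ampicillin selection from a β-lactamase cassette, and it also carries an f1/M13 phage origin. AAV2 inverted terminal repeats flank the expression cassette and provide the cis signals for genome replication and encapsidation. The depositor's sequence shows both ITRs intact, whereas the sequencing-derived record annotates only short fragments at the left ITR. That difference could reflect either the difficulty of reading through these structured repeats or a partial deletion there.

Between the ITRs, the synthetic promoter ProD21 drives CatCh-GFP. ProD21 itself is not annotated as a named feature, but it presumably occupies the region upstream of an annotated minimal TATA-box promoter (minP) that lies just before the coding sequence. A very short match to a Venus fragment in this region is likely an incidental annotation. CatCh is the L132C variant of channelrhodopsin-2, a blue-light-gated cation channel from Chlamydomonas reinhardtii, here fused at its C-terminus to EGFP so that expressing cells can be both light-activated and visualised. A WPRE follows the fusion to enhance transcript stability and expression, and the human growth hormone polyadenylation signal terminates the transcript.

The construct belongs to a collection of synthetic-promoter AAVs designed to restrict expression to particular neuronal and glial cell types in mouse, non-human primate and human retina. The record does not state which cell population ProD21 targets.
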