Addgene plasmid #125997: 212_pAAV-ProD21-CatCh-GFP-WPRE
Purpose: Targeting expression to neuronal and glial cell types in mice, non-human primates, and human retina
Depositing lab: Botond Roska. Depositing organization: Friedrich Miescher Institute for Biomedical Research. Publication: Targeting neuronal and glial cell types with synthetic promoter AAVs in mice, non-human primates and humans. Juttner J, Szabo A, Gross-Scherf B, Morikawa RK, Rompani SB, Hantz P, Szikra T, Esposti F, Cowan CS, Bharioke A, Patino-Alvarez CP, Keles O, Kusnyerik A, Azoulay T, Hartl D, Krebs AR, Schubeler D, Hajdu RI, Lukats A, Nemeth J, Nagy ZZ, Wu KC, Wu RH, Xiang L, Fang XL, Jin ZB, Goldblum D, Hasler PW, Scholl HPN, Krol J, Roska B. Nat Neurosci. 2019 Jul 8. pii: 10.1038/s41593-019-0431-2. doi: 10.1038/s41593-019-0431-2. PubMed 31285614.
Backbone
  Vector backbone: pAAV
  Vector type: AAV
Growth in bacteria
  Bacterial resistance: Ampicillin, 100 μg/mL
  Growth temperature: 37°C
  Growth strain: NEB Stable
  Copy number: High Copy
Gene/Insert
  Gene/Insert name: CatCh-GFP (alt name: ChR2(L132C)-EGFP)
  Species: Synthetic
  Promoter: ProD21
  Cloning method: Restriction Enzyme; 5′ cloning site Unknown (unknown if destroyed); 3′ cloning site Unknown (unknown if destroyed)
Terms and licenses: Academic/Nonprofit Terms; Industry Terms: Not Available to Industry
Depositor comments: Please visit https://www.biorxiv.org/content/early/2018/10/04/434720.full.pdf for BioRxiv preprint
How to cite: 212_pAAV-ProD21-CatCh-GFP-WPRE was a gift from Botond Roska (Addgene plasmid # 125997 ; http://n2t.net/addgene:125997 ; RRID:Addgene_125997)
